>Addgene plasmid #25264 | METTL1 | depositor partial sequence | sequence record 11738 | Author sequence
GACCACACGCTGCGCTACCCTGTGAAGCCAGAGGAGATGGACTGGTCTGAGCTATACCCAGAGTTCTTCG
CTCCACTCACTCAAAATCAGAGCCACGATGACCCAAAGGATAAGAAAGAAAAGAGAGCTCAGGCCCAAGT
GGAGTTTGCAGACATAGGCTGTGGCTATGGTGGCCTGTTAGTGGAACTGTCACCGCTGTTCCCAGACACA
CTTATTCTGGGTCTGGAGATCCGGGTGAAGGTCTCAGACTATGTACAAGACCGGATTCGGGCCCTACGCG
CAGCTCCTGCAGGTGGCTTCCAGAACATCGCCTGTCTCCGTAGCAATGCCATGAAGCACCTTCCTAACTT
CTTCTACAAGGGCCAGCTGACAAAGATGTTCTTCCTCTTCCCCGACCCACATTTCAAGCGGACAAAGCAC
AAGTGGCGAATCATCAGTCCCACCCTGCTAGCAGAATATGCCTACGTGCTAAGAGTTGGGGGGCTGGTGT
ATACCATAACCGATGTGCTGGAGCTACACGACTGGATGTGCACTCATTTCGAAGAGCACCCACTGTTTGA
GCGTGTGCCTCTGGAGGACCTGAGTGAAGACCCCGTTGTGGGACATCTAGGCACCTCAACTGAGGAGGGG
AAGAAAGTTCTACGTAATGGAGGGAAGAATTTCCCAGCCATCTTCCGAAGAATACAAGATCCCGTCCTCC
AG
