>Addgene plasmid #25264 | METTL1 | addgene partial sequence | sequence record 31344 | 25264 with T7
AATTCCCTCTGAATATTTTGTTTACTTTAAGAAGGAGATATACCATGCATCATCATCATCATCACAGCAG
CGGCAGAGAAAACTTGTATTTCCAGGGCGACCACACGCTGCGCTACCCTGTGAAGCCAGAGGAGATGGAC
TGGTCTGAGCTATACCCAGAGTTCTTCGCTCCACTCACTCAAAATCAGAGCCACGATGACCCAAAGGATA
AGAAAGAAAAGAGAGCTCAGGCCCAAGTGGAGTTTGCAGACATAGGCTGTGGCTATGGTGGCCTGTTAGT
GGAACTGTCACCGCTGTTCCCAGACACACTTATTCTGGGTCTGGAGATCCGGGTGAAGGTCTCAGACTAT
GTACAAGACCGGATTCGGGCCCTACGCGCAGCTCCTGCAGGTGGCTTCCAGAACATCGCCTGTCTCCGTA
GCAATGCCATGAAGCACCTTCCTAACTTCTTCTACAAGGGCCAGCTGACAAAGATGTTCTTCCTCTTCCC
CGACCCACATTTCAAGCGGACAAAGCACAAGTGGCGAATCATCAGTCCCACCCTGCTAGCAGAATATGCC
TACGTGCTAAGAGTTGGGGGGCTGGTGTATACCATAACCGATGTGCTGGAGCTACACGACTGGATGTGCA
CTCATTTCGAAGAGCACCCACTGTTTGAGCGTGTGCCTCTGGAGGACCTGAGTGAAGACCCCGTTGTGGG
ACATCTAGGCACCTCAACTGAGGAGGGGAAGAAAGTTCTACGTAATGGAGGGAAGAATTTCCCAGCCATC
TTCCGAAGAATACAAGATCCCGTCCTCCAGTGATGACGAAGCTTGCGGCCGCACTCGAGCA
