[The description below was written by a language model from this plasmid's Addgene catalogue record.]
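Description:
METTL1 is a bacterial expression plasmid built on the pET28-MHL backbone from the Structural Genomics Consortium, a pET-family vector recorded as 7325 bp without insert. It is selected with kanamycin and listed as low copy. The record does not include a feature table, so the origin of replication, promoter and terminator are not explicitly annotated. However, the recommended sequencing primers (T7 forward and T7 terminator reverse) indicate that the insert sits between a T7 promoter and T7 terminator. This is the usual arrangement in pET vectors, where transcription depends on T7 RNA polymerase supplied by the expression host. The DH5alpha strain listed serves for propagation rather than expression.

The payload is a 702 bp fragment of human METTL1 (methyltransferase like 1, also known as TRM8, TRMT8 or C12orf1), designated METTL1_07 and introduced by restriction enzyme cloning. METTL1 is the human counterpart of yeast Trm8, a tRNA methyltransferase. The insert carries an N-terminal His tag, which allows purification of the recombinant protein by immobilised metal affinity chromatography. The record does not say whether a protease cleavage site follows the tag.

The construct was made to produce protein for structure determination, and the depositor links it to a deposited crystal structure of METTL1. The record cautions that the insert may not represent the full open reading frame, consistent with a truncated construct chosen for crystallisation. Users needing full-length protein should therefore check the construct boundaries. Beyond crystallography, the construct could supply recombinant METTL1 domain for other in vitro work, although the record lists only the structural purpose.
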