Addgene plasmid #25264: METTL1
Purpose: Bacterial expression for structure determination; may not be full ORF
Depositing lab: Cheryl Arrowsmith. Depositing organization: University of Toronto.
Backbone
  Vector backbone: pET28-MHL
  Backbone manufacturer: SGC
  Backbone size w/o insert (bp): 7325
  Vector type: Bacterial Expression
Growth in bacteria
  Bacterial resistance: Kanamycin, 50 μg/mL
  Growth temperature: 37°C
  Growth strain: DH5alpha
  Copy number: Low Copy
Gene/Insert
  Gene/Insert name: METTL1_07 (alt names: PDB: 3CKK; methyltransferase like 1; METTL1)
  Species: H. sapiens (human)
  Insert size (bp): 702
  Entrez Gene: METTL1 (a.k.a. C12orf1, TRM8, TRMT8, YDL201w)
  Tag / fusion protein: His (N terminal on insert)
  Cloning method: Restriction Enzyme
  Sequencing primers: 5′ T7; 3′ T7-term
Terms and licenses: Academic/Nonprofit Terms; Industry Terms: Not Available to Industry
Depositor comments: PDB: 3CKK. http://www.thesgc.org/structures/3CKK/
How to cite: METTL1 was a gift from Cheryl Arrowsmith (Addgene plasmid # 25264 ; http://n2t.net/addgene:25264 ; RRID:Addgene_25264)
